Addgene plasmid #195347: Halo-TMD
Purpose: Fluorescent labeling for cell membranes
Depositing lab: Allen Liu. Depositing organization: University of Michigan. Publication: Mechanosensitive Channel-Based Optical Membrane Tension Reporter. Hsu YY, Resto Irizarry AM, Fu J, Liu AP. ACS Sens. 2023 Jan 27;8(1):12-18. doi: 10.1021/acssensors.2c01921. Epub 2023 Jan 6. PubMed 36608338.
Backbone
  Vector backbone: TfR-sfGFP-myc tag-SpyCatcher003 Sequences
  Backbone manufacturer: Addgene
  Backbone size w/o insert (bp): 5810
  Total vector size (bp): 6698
  Vector type: Mammalian Expression
  Selectable markers: Zeocin
Growth in bacteria
  Bacterial resistance: Kanamycin, 50 μg/mL
  Growth temperature: 37°C
  Growth strain: DH5alpha
  Copy number: Unknown
Gene/Insert
  Gene/Insert name: HaloTag
  Species: Synthetic
  Insert size (bp): 888
  Promoter: CMV
  Cloning method: Gibson Cloning
  Sequencing primers: 5′ ATCGGCACGGGCTTTCCGTTTG; 3′ TTCCAGCCCGGAGATCTCCAGTG
Terms and licenses: Academic/Nonprofit Terms; Industry Terms: Not Available to Industry
Depositor comments: Please visit https://www.biorxiv.org/content/10.1101/2022.10.04.510821v2 for bioRxiv preprint.
How to cite: Halo-TMD was a gift from Allen Liu (Addgene plasmid # 195347 ; http://n2t.net/addgene:195347 ; RRID:Addgene_195347)
