[The description below was written by a language model from this plasmid's Addgene catalogue record and pLannotate feature annotations shown in this document.]
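Description:
Halo-TMD is a 6.7 kb mammalian expression plasmid built by Gibson cloning into the backbone of a transferrin receptor–sfGFP–myc–SpyCatcher003 construct, with HaloTag as the inserted sequence. It replicates in E. coli from a high-copy ColE1/pUC-type origin and is selected with kanamycin through an aph(3')-Ia gene. A Streptoalloteichus hindustanus ble gene driven by an SV40 early promoter supplies the zeocin resistance listed as the mammalian selectable marker. The expression cassette lies between attL1 and attL2 sites, with rrnB T1 and T2 terminators upstream of it. This is the layout of a Gateway entry-type backbone, so the cassette could in principle be moved to a destination vector by an LR reaction.

Expression is driven by the human CMV immediate-early enhancer and promoter, followed by CMV intron A, which is commonly included to boost transcript processing and expression. Short matches to tet-operator-containing promoters annotated just downstream of the CMV promoter suggest tet operator sequences at that position. The record does not describe the construct as tetracycline-regulated. The coding region begins with a fragment of human transferrin receptor (TFRC), presumably the transmembrane domain the plasmid name refers to, followed directly by a haloalkane dehalogenase (dhaA)-derived sequence corresponding to HaloTag. It ends at a bovine growth hormone polyadenylation signal. HaloTag binds chloroalkane ligands covalently, so anchoring it to the membrane through the TFRC segment allows cell membranes to be labelled with fluorescent Halo ligands. That is the stated purpose of the plasmid, which was deposited in connection with work on an optical membrane tension reporter based on a mechanosensitive channel.
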