Features (pLannotate 1.2.2; 20 found; start..end, strand, type, name):
     20..608     +  rep_origin     ori: high-copy-number ColE1/pMB1/pBR322/pUC origin of replication
    776..819     -  terminator     rrnB T1 terminator: Escherichia coli rrnB; transcription terminator T1 from the E. coli rrnB gene
    951..978     +  terminator     rrnB T2 terminator: transcription terminator T2 from the E. coli rrnB gene
   1028..1127    +  protein_bind   attL1: mutant version of attL; recombination site for the Gateway® LR reaction LR Clonase™
   1142..1483    -  CDS            UL127 (fragment): UL127_HCMVA - Protein predicted: Swiss-Prot protein existence level 4. From Human cytomegalovirus (strain AD169) (HHV-5) (Human herpesvirus 5).
   1650..2029    +  enhancer       CMV enhancer: human cytomegalovirus immediate early enhancer
   2030..2233    +  promoter       CMV promoter: human cytomegalovirus (CMV) immediate early promoter
   2235..2254    +  promoter       PLtetO-1 promoter (fragment): modified phage lambda PL promoter with tet operator sites (Lutz and Bujard, 1997)
   2256..2275    +  promoter       PLtetO-1 promoter (fragment): modified phage lambda PL promoter with tet operator sites (Lutz and Bujard, 1997)
   2283..2316    +  promoter       TRE3GV promoter (fragment): 3rd-generation Tet-responsive promoter that can be activated by binding of Tet-On® 3G, optimized for retroviral and lentiviral vectors
   2423..3249    +  intron         CMV intron A: human cytomegalovirus intron A (Chapman et al., 1991)
   3285..3557    +  CDS            TFRC (fragment): TFR1_HUMAN - Experimental evidence at protein level: Swiss-Prot protein existence level 1. (Microbial infection) Acts as a receptor for new-world arenaviruses: Guanarito, Junin and Machupo virus. From Homo sapiens (Human).
   3561..4436    +  CDS            dhaA (sequence partly withheld): DHAA_PSEPV - Experimental evidence at protein level: Swiss-Prot protein existence level 1. Catalyzes hydrolytic cleavage of carbon-halogen bonds in halogenated aliphatic compounds, leading to the formation of the corresponding primary alcohols, halide ions and protons. Has a broad substrate specificity, as it is able to dehalogenate mono- and di- chlorinated and brominated alkanes (up to at least C10), and the two isomers of 1,3-dichloropropene to 3-chloroallyl alcohol; the highest activity was found with 1,2-dibromoethane, while no activity was observed with the analog 1,2-dichloroethane. Fro
   4501..4519    -  promoter       SP6 promoter: promoter for bacteriophage SP6 RNA polymerase
   4545..4769    +  polyA_signal   bGH poly(A) signal: bovine growth hormone polyadenylation signal
   4773..4794    +  promoter       SV40 promoter (fragment): SV40 enhancer and early promoter
   4831..4930    -  protein_bind   attL2: mutant version of attL; recombination site for the Gateway® LR reaction LR Clonase™
   5053..5862    +  CDS            KanR: aminoglycoside phosphotransferase; aph(3')-Ia; confers resistance to kanamycin in bacteria or G418 (Geneticin®) in eukaryotes
   5955..6326    -  CDS            ble: BLE_STRHI - Experimental evidence at protein level: Swiss-Prot protein existence level 1. Binding protein with a strong affinity to the bleomycin family of antibiotics. From Streptoalloteichus hindustanus.
   6357..19      -  promoter       SV40 promoter (across the origin): SV40 enhancer and early promoter
>Addgene plasmid #195347 | Halo-TMD | addgene full sequence | sequence record 384233 | Addgene NGS Result
CTGGTTCTTTCCGCCTCAGTTGAGATCCTTTTTTTCTGCGTGTAATCTGCTGCTTGCAAACAAAAAAACC
ACCGCTACCAGCGGTGGTTTGTTTGCCGGATCAAGAGCTACCAACTCTTTTTCCGAAGGTAACTGGCTTC
AGCAGAGCGCAGATACCAAATACTGTTCTTCTAGTGTAGCCGTAGTTAGGCCACCACTTCAAGAACTCTG
TAGCACCGCCTACATACCTCGCTCTGCTAATCCTGTTACCAGTGGCTGCTGCCAGTGGCGATAAGTCGTG
TCTTACCGGGTTGGACTCAAGACGATAGTTACCGGATAAGGCGCAGCGGTCGGGCTGAACGGGGGGTTCG
TGCACACAGCCCAGCTTGGAGCGAACGACCTACACCGAACTGAGATACCTACAGCGTGAGCTATGAGAAA
GCGCCACGCTTCCCGAAGGGAGAAAGGCGGACAGGTATCCGGTAAGCGGCAGGGTCGGAACAGGAGAGCG
CACGAGGGAGCTTCCAGGGGGAAACGCCTGGTATCTTTATAGTCCTGTCGGGTTTCGCCACCTCTGACTT
GAGCGTCGATTTTTGTGATGCTCGTCAGGGGGGCGGAGCCTATGGAAAAACGCCAGCAACGCGGCCTTTT
TACGGTTCCTGGCCTTTTGCTGGCCTTTTGCTCACATGTTCTTTCCTGCGTTATCCCCTGATTCTGTGGA
TAACCGTATTACCGCTAGCATGGATCTCGGGGACGTCTAACTACTAAGCGAGAGTAGGGAACTGCCAGGC
ATCAAATAAAACGAAAGGCTCAGTCGGAAGACTGGGCCTTTCGTTTTATCTGTTGTTTGTCGGTGAACGC
TCTCCTGAGTAGGACAAATCCGCCGGGAGCGGATTTGAACGTTGTGAAGCAACGGCCCGGAGGGTGGCGG
GCAGGACGCCCGCCATAAACTGCCAGGCATCAAACTAAGCAGAAGGCCATCCTGACGGATGGCCTTTTTG
CGTTTCTACAAACTCTTCCTGTTAGTTAGTTACTTAAGCTCGGGCCCCAAATAATGATTTTATTTTGACT
GATAGTGACCTGTTCGTTGCAACAAATTGATAAGCAATGCTTTTTTATAATGCCAACTTTGTACAAAAAA
GCAGGCTCCACCATGGGAACCCGCGTTTTGAGATTTCTGTCGCCGACTAAATTCATGTCGCGCGATAGTG
GTGTTTATCGCCGATAGAGATGGCGATATTGGAAAAATCGATATTTGAAAATATGGCATATTGAAAATGT
CGCCGATGTGAGTTTCTGTGTAACTGATATCGCCATTTTTCCAAAAGTGATTTTTGGGCATACGCGATAT
CTGGCGATAGCGCTTATATCGTTTACGGGGGATGGCGATAGACGACTTTGGTGACTTGGGCGATTCTGTG
TGTCGCAAATATCGCAGTTTCGATATAGGTGACAGACGATATGAGGCTATATCGCCGATAGAGGCGACAT
CAAGCTGGCACATGGCCAATGCATATCGATCTATACATTGAATCAATATTGGCCATTAGCCATATTATTC
ATTGGTTATATAGCATAAATCAATATTGGCTATTGGCCATTGCATACGTTGTATCCATATCATAATATGT
ACATTTATATTGGCTCATGTCCAACATTACCGCCATGTTGACATTGATTATTGACTAGTTATTAATAGTA
ATCAATTACGGGGTCATTAGTTCATAGCCCATATATGGAGTTCCGCGTTACATAACTTACGGTAAATGGC
CCGCCTGGCTGACCGCCCAACGACCCCCGCCCATTGACGTCAATAATGACGTATGTTCCCATAGTAACGC
CAATAGGGACTTTCCATTGACGTCAATGGGTGGAGTATTTACGGTAAACTGCCCACTTGGCAGTACATCA
AGTGTATCATATGCCAAGTACGCCCCCTATTGACGTCAATGACGGTAAATGGCCCGCCTGGCATTATGCC
CAGTACATGACCTTATGGGACTTTCCTACTTGGCAGTACATCTACGTATTAGTCATCGCTATTACCATGG
TGATGCGGTTTTGGCAGTACATCAATGGGCGTGGATAGCGGTTTGACTCACGGGGATTTCCAAGTCTCCA
CCCCATTGACGTCAATGGGAGTTTGTTTTGGCACCAAAATCAACGGGACTTTCCAAAATGTCGTAACAAC
TCCGCCCCATTGACGCAAATGGGCGGTAGGCGTGTACGGTGGGAGGTCTATATAAGCAGAGCTCTCCCTA
TCAGTGATAGAGATCTCCCTATCAGTGATAGAGATCGTCGACGAGCTCGTTTAGTGAACCGTCAGATCGC
CTGGAGACGCCATCCACGCTGTTTTGACCTCCATAGAAGACACCGGGACCGATCCAGCCTCCGCGGCCGG
GAACGGTGCATTGGAACGCGGATTCCCCGTGCCAAGAGTGACGTAAGTACCGCCTATAGAGTCTATAGGC
CCACCCCCTTGGCTTCTTATGCATGCTATACTGTTTTTGGCTTGGGGTCTATACACCCCCGCTTCCTCAT
GTTATAGGTGATGGTATAGCTTAGCCTATAGGTGTGGGTTATTGACCATTATTGACCACTCCCCTATTGG
TGACGATACTTTCCATTACTAATCCATAACATGGCTCTTTGCCACAACTCTCTTTATTGGCTATATGCCA
ATACACTGTCCTTCAGAGACTGACACGGACTCTGTATTTTTACAGGATGGGGTCTCATTTATTATTTACA
AATTCACATATACAACACCACCGTCCCCAGTGCCCGCAGTTTTTATTAAACATAACGTGGGATCTCCACG
CGAATCTCGGGTACGTGTTCCGGACATGGGCTCTTCTCCGGTAGCGGCGGAGCTTCTACATCCGAGCCCT
GCTCCCATGCCTCCAGCGACTCATGGTCGCTCGGCAGCTCCTTGCTCCTAACAGTGGAGGCCAGACTTAG
GCACAGCACGATGCCCACCACCACCAGTGTGCCGCACAAGGCCGTGGCGGTAGGGTATGTGTCTGAAAAT
GAGCTCGGGGAGCGGGCTTGCACCGCTGACGCATTTGGAAGACTTAAGGCAGCGGCAGAAGAAGATGCAG
GCAGCTGAGTTGTTGTGTTCTGATAAGAGTCAGAGGTAACTCCCGTTGCGGTGCTGTTAACGGTGGAGGG
CAGTGTAGTCTGAGCAGTACTCGTTGCTGCCGCGCGCGCCACCAGACATAATAGCTGACAGACTAACAGA
CTGTTCCTTTCCATGGGTCTTTTCTGCAGTCACCGTCCTTGACACGAAGCTTGGTACCGCCACCATGATG
GATCAAGCTAGATCAGCATTCTCTAACTTGTTTGGTGGAGAACCATTGTCATGTACCCGGGCCAGCCTGG
CTCGGCAAGTAGATGGCGATAACAGTCATGTGGAGATGAAACTTGCTGTAGATGAAGAAGAAAATGCTGA
CAATAACACAAAGGCCAATGTCACAAAACCAAAAAGGTGTAGTGGAAGTATCTGCTATGGGACTATTGCT
GTGATCGTCTTTTTCTTGATTGGATTTATGATTGGCTACTTGGGCTATGGAAGCGGAGGATCC
[870 nt withheld, positions 3564-4433]
CTGGAGATCTCCGGGCTGGAAGAATTCCTCGAGGCGGCCGCTCGAGCATGCATCTAGAGGGCCCTATTCT
ATAGTGTCACCTAAATGCTAGAGCTCGCTGATCAGCCTCGACTGTGCCTTCTAGTTGCCAGCCATCTGTT
GTTTGCCCCTCCCCCGTGCCTTCCTTGACCCTGGAAGGTGCCACTCCCACTGTCCTTTCCTAATAAAATG
AGGAAATTGCATCGCATTGTCTGAGTAGGTGTCATTCTATTCTGGGGGGTGGGGTGGGGCAGGACAGCAA
GGGGGAGGATTGGGAAGACAATAGCAGGCATGCTGGGGATGCGGTGGGCTCTATGGCTTCTGAGGCGGAA
AGAACCAGCTGGGGCTCGAGGGGGGATCGATCCGTCGAGATATCTAGACCCAGCTTTCTTGTACAAAGTT
GGCATTATAAGAAAGCATTGCTTATCAATTTGTTGCAACGAACAGGTCACTATCAGTCAAAATAAAATCA
TTATTTGCCATCCAGCTGCAGCTCTGGCCCGTGTCTCAAAATCTCTGATGTTACATTGCACAAGATAAAA
ATATATCATCATGAACAATAAAACTGTCTGCTTACATAAACAGTAATACAAGGGGTGTTATGAGCCATAT
TCAACGGGAAACGTCGAGGCCGCGATTAAATTCCAACATGGATGCTGATTTATATGGGTATAAATGGGCT
CGCGATAATGTCGGGCAATCAGGTGCGACAATCTATCGCTTGTATGGGAAGCCCGATGCGCCAGAGTTGT
TTCTGAAACATGGCAAAGGTAGCGTTGCCAATGATGTTACAGATGAGATGGTCAGACTAAACTGGCTGAC
GGAATTTATGCCTCTTCCGACCATCAAGCATTTTATCCGTACTCCTGGTGATGCATGGTTACTCACCACT
GCGATCCCCGGAAAAACAGCATTCCAGGTATTAGAAGAATATCCTGATTCAGGTGAAAATATTGTTGATG
CGCTGGCAGTGTTCCTGCGCCGGTTGCATTCGATTCCTGTTTGTAATTGTCCTTTTAACAGCGATCGCGT
ATTTCGTCTCGCTCAGGCGCAATCACGAATGAATAACGGTTTGGTTGATGCGAGTGATTTTGATGACGAG
CGTAATGGCTGGCCTGTTGAACAAGTCTGGAAAGAAATGCATAAACTTTTGCCATTCTCACCGGATTCAG
TCGTCACTCATGGTGATTTCTCACTTGATAACCTTATTTTTGACGAGGGGAAATTAATAGGTTGTATTGA
TGTTGGACGAGTCGGAATCGCAGACCGATACCAGGATCTTGCCATCCTATGGAACTGCCTCGGTGAGTTT
TCTCCTTCATTACAGAAACGGCTTTTTCAAAAATATGGTATTGATAATCCTGATATGAATAAATTGCAGT
TTCATTTGATGCTCGATGAGTTTTTCTAATCAGAATTGGTTAATTGGTTGTAACATTATTCAGATTGGGC
CCCGTTCCACTGAGCGTCAGACCCCGTAGAAAAGATCAAAGGATCTTCTCAGTCCTGCTCCTCTGCCACA
AAGTGCACACAGTTGCCTGCTGGGTCTCTCAGGGCAAACTCTCTCCCCCAGGGCTGCTCTCCAATCTCTG
TCATGGCAGGGCCACTGGCATCCCTGAAGTTGGTGGAGACCACCTCACTCCACTCAGCATACAGCTCATC
CAGTCCTCTCACCCACACCCAAGCCAGGGTGTTGTCAGGCACCACCTGGTCCTGGACTGCTGAGATGAAC
AGGGTGACATCATCTCTGACCACACCTGCAAAGTCATCCTCCACAAAATCTCTGGAGAACCCCAACCTGT
CAGTCCAGAACTCAACAGCTCCAGCCACATCCCTGGCTGTGAGCACTGGGACAGCACTGGTCAACTTGGC
CATAACGATCCTCATCCTGTCTCTTGATCGATCTTTGCAAAAGCCTAGGCCTCCAAAAAAGCCTCCTCAC
TACTTCTGGAATAGCTCAGAGGCCGAGGAGGCGGCCTCGGCCTCTGCATAAATAAAAAAAATTAGTCAGC
CATGGGGCGGAGAATGGGCGGAACTGGGCGGAGTTAGGGGCGGGATGGGCGGAGTTAGGGGCGGGACTAT
GGTTGCTGACTAATTGAGATGCATGCTTTGCATACTTCTGCCTGCTGGGGAGCCTGGGGACTTTCCACAC
CTGGTTGCTGACTAATTGAGATGCATGCTTTGCATACTTCTGCCTGCTGGGGAGCCTGGGGACTTTCCAC
ACCCTAACTGACACACATTCCACAG
