>Addgene plasmid #195347 | Halo-TMD | depositor partial sequence | sequence record 379877 | Forward primer for sequencing
CTTGACACGAAGCTTGGTAC
